Addgene plasmid #123969: MTK0_030
Purpose: Encodes the phiC31-hygromycin-mRuby2PEST landing pad as a type 0 part to be used in the MTK system
Depositing lab: Hana El-Samad. Depositing organization: University of California, San Francisco (UCSF). Publication: A Toolkit for Rapid Modular Construction of Biological Circuits in Mammalian Cells. Fonseca JP, Bonny AR, Kumar GR, Ng AH, Town J, Wu QC, Aslankoohi E, Chen SY, Dods G, Harrigan P, Osimiri LC, Kistler AL, El-Samad H. ACS Synth Biol. 2019 Nov 15;8(11):2593-2606. doi: 10.1021/acssynbio.9b00322. Epub 2019 Nov 5. PubMed 31686495.
Backbone
  Vector backbone: self-made
  Vector type: Mammalian Expression
Growth in bacteria
  Bacterial resistance: Ampicillin, 100 μg/mL
  Growth temperature: 37°C
  Growth strain: DH5alpha
  Copy number: Unknown
Gene/Insert
  Gene/Insert name: phiC31-hygro-mRuby2PEST landing
  Species: Synthetic
  Cloning method: Restriction Enzyme; 5′ cloning site unknown (unknown if destroyed); 3′ cloning site unknown (unknown if destroyed)
Terms and licenses: Academic/Nonprofit Terms; Industry Terms: Not Available to Industry
Depositor comments: Please visit https://www.biorxiv.org/content/10.1101/506188v2 for BioRxiv preprint
How to cite: MTK0_030 was a gift from Hana El-Samad (Addgene plasmid # 123969 ; http://n2t.net/addgene:123969 ; RRID:Addgene_123969)
