[The description below was written by a language model from this plasmid's Addgene catalogue record and pLannotate feature annotations shown in this document.]
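Description:
MTK0_030 is a 6.7 kb type 0 part plasmid from the Mammalian Toolkit (MTK), a modular cloning system for building genetic circuits in mammalian cells. It carries a synthetic φC31-hygromycin-mRuby2PEST landing pad. The backbone is described only as self-made. It is propagated in E. coli through a high-copy ColE1/pUC-type origin and selected with ampicillin via the β-lactamase gene and its native promoter.

The mammalian payload is driven by a CAG-type promoter, annotated as the CMV immediate-early enhancer, the chicken β-actin promoter and the chimeric β-actin/β-globin intron. The short "HBB" hit at the end of the intron most likely reflects the rabbit β-globin exon sequence normally found in this promoter rather than a separate coding element. Directly downstream lies a φC31 attP attachment site, followed by the hygromycin resistance gene and then mRuby2 joined to a segment matching the mouse ornithine decarboxylase PEST degron, which gives a destabilised red reporter. The unit ends at an SV40 polyadenylation signal. About 100 bp between HygR and mRuby2 is unannotated, so the record does not show how the two coding regions are linked. A loxP site and a very short LTR-like match sit upstream of the promoter, and their role is not stated.

With attP placed between the promoter and the marker genes, a genome-integrated copy of the cassette should mark cells as hygromycin resistant and red fluorescent. φC31 integrase can then insert an attB-bearing donor at that position, presumably displacing the markers from the promoter. The record does not say how the landing pad is initially delivered to the genome.
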