Features (pLannotate 1.2.2; 14 found; start..end, strand, type, name):
    103..963     -  CDS            AmpR: β-lactamase; bla; confers resistance to ampicillin, carbenicillin, and related antibiotics
    964..1068    -  promoter       AmpR promoter: bla
   1171..1759    +  rep_origin     ori: high-copy-number ColE1/pMB1/pBR322/pUC origin of replication
   2637..2653    +  LTR            5' LTR (truncated) (fragment): truncated long terminal repeat from Moloney murine sarcoma virus
   2653..2686    -  protein_bind   loxP: Cre-mediated recombination occurs in the 8-bp core sequence (GCATACAT). Cre recombinase
   2708..3011    +  enhancer       CMV enhancer: human cytomegalovirus immediate early enhancer
   3013..3288    +  promoter       chicken β-actin promoter: No description available
   3289..4301    +  intron         chimeric intron: chimera between introns from chicken β-actin and rabbit β-globin
   4299..4355    +  CDS            HBB (fragment): HBB_LEPEU - Experimental evidence at protein level: Swiss-Prot protein existence level 1. Involved in oxygen transport from the lung to the various peripheral tissues. From Lepus europaeus (European hare).
   4365..4404    +  protein_bind   phage φC31 attP (fragment): attachment site of phage φC31 phage φC31 integrase
   4413..5432    +  CDS            HygR: aminoglycoside phosphotransferase from E. coli; aph(4)-Ia; confers resistance to hygromycin
   5544..6251    +  CDS            mRuby2: mRuby2 is a basic (constitutively fluorescent) red fluorescent protein published in 2012, derived from Entacmaea quadricolor. It has moderate acid sensitivity.
   6257..6376    +  CDS            d4EGFP (fragment): EGFP destabilized by a mutated version of residues 422-461 of mouse ornithine decarboxylase, giving an in vivo half-life of ~4 hours mammalian codon-optimized
   6388..6517    -  polyA_signal   SV40 poly(A) signal: SV40 polyadenylation signal
>Addgene plasmid #123969 | MTK0_030 | depositor full sequence | sequence record 236791 | MTK0_030 sequence 6694 bps
GCGGCCGCGATTATCAAAAAGGATCTTCACCTAGATCCTTTTAAATTAAAAATGAAGTTTTAAATCAATC
TAAAGTATATATGAGTAAACTTGGTCTGACAGTTACCAATGCTTAATCAGTGAGGCACCTATCTCAGCGA
TCTGTCTATTTCGTTCATCCATAGTTGCCTGACTCCCCGTCGTGTAGATAACTACGATACGGGAGGGCTT
ACCATCTGGCCCCAGTGCTGCAATGATACCGCGGGACCCACGCTCACCGGCTCCAGATTTATCAGCAATA
AACCAGCCAGCCGGAAGGGCCGAGCGCAGAAGTGGTCCTGCAACTTTATCCGCCTCCATCCAGTCTATTA
ATTGTTGCCGGGAAGCTAGAGTAAGTAGTTCGCCAGTTAATAGTTTGCGCAACGTTGTTGCCATTGCTAC
AGGCATCGTGGTGTCACGCTCGTCGTTTGGTATGGCTTCATTCAGCTCCGGTTCCCAACGATCAAGGCGA
GTTACATGATCCCCCATGTTGTGCAAAAAAGCGGTTAGCTCCTTCGGTCCTCCGATCGTTGTCAGAAGTA
AGTTGGCCGCAGTGTTATCACTCATGGTTATGGCAGCACTGCATAATTCTCTTACTGTCATGCCATCCGT
AAGATGCTTTTCTGTGACTGGTGAGTACTCAACCAAGTCATTCTGAGAATAGTGTATGCGGCGACCGAGT
TGCTCTTGCCCGGCGTCAATACGGGATAATACCGCGCCACATAGCAGAACTTTAAAAGTGCTCATCATTG
GAAAACGTTCTTCGGGGCGAAAACTCTCAAGGATCTTACCGCTGTTGAGATCCAGTTCGATGTAACCCAC
TCGTGCACCCAACTGATCTTCAGCATCTTTTACTTTCACCAGCGTTTCTGGGTGAGCAAAAACAGGAAGG
CAAAATGCCGCAAAAAAGGGAATAAGGGCGACACGGAAATGTTGAATACTCATACTCTTCCTTTTTCAAT
ATTATTGAAGCATTTATCAGGGTTATTGTCTCATGAGCGGATACATATTTGAATGTATTTAGAAAAATAA
ACAAATAGGGGTTCCGCGCACATTTCCCCGAAAAGTGCCACCTGTCATGACCAAAATCCCTTAACGTGAG
TTTTCGTTCCACTGAGCGTCAGACCCCGTAGAAAAGATCAAAGGATCTTCTTGAGATCCTTTTTTTCTGC
GCGTAATCTGCTGCTTGCAAACAAAAAAACCACCGCTACCAGCGGTGGTTTGTTTGCCGGATCAAGAGCT
ACCAACTCTTTTTCCGAAGGTAACTGGCTTCAGCAGAGCGCAGATACCAAATACTGTTCTTCTAGTGTAG
CCGTAGTTAGGCCACCACTTCAAGAACTCTGTAGCACCGCCTACATACCTCGCTCTGCTAATCCTGTTAC
CAGTGGCTGCTGCCAGTGGCGATAAGTCGTGTCTTACCGGGTTGGACTCAAGACGATAGTTACCGGATAA
GGCGCAGCGGTCGGGCTGAACGGGGGGTTCGTGCACACAGCCCAGCTTGGAGCGAACGACCTACACCGAA
CTGAGATACCTACAGCGTGAGCTATGAGAAAGCGCCACGCTTCCCGAAGGGAGAAAGGCGGACAGGTATC
CGGTAAGCGGCAGGGTCGGAACAGGAGAGCGCACGAGGGAGCTTCCAGGGGGAAACGCCTGGTATCTTTA
TAGTCCTGTCGGGTTTCGCCACCTCTGACTTGAGCGTCGATTTTTGTGATGCTCGTCAGGGGGGCGGAGC
CTATGGAAAAACGCCAGCAACGCGGCCTTTTTACGGTTCCTGGCCTTTTGCTGGCCTTTTGCTCACATGT
TCTTTCCTGCGTTATCCCCTGATTCTGTGGATAACCGTGCGGCCGCCCCTGAATTCGCATCTAGATGGTA
GAGCCACAAACAGCCGGTACAAGCAACGATCTCCAGGACCATCTGAATCATGCGCGGATGACACGAACTC
ACGACGGCGATCACAGACATTAACCCACAGTACAGACACTGCGACAACGTGGCAATTCGTCGCAATACCG
TCTCACTGAACTGGCCGATAATTGCAGACGATCGAATTCGAGTTGGCGCGCCTGTCATTCTAAATCTCTC
TTTCAGCCTAAAGCTTTTTCCCCGTATCCCCCCAGGTGTCTGCAGGCTCAAAGAGCAGCGAGAAGCGTTC
AGAGGAAAGCGATCCCGTGCCACCTTCCCCGTGCCCGGGCTGTCCCCGCACGCTGCCGGCTCGGGGATGC
GGGGGGAGCGCCGGACCGGAGCGGAGCCCCGGGCGGCTCGCTGCTGCCCCCTAGCGGGGGAGGGACGTAA
TTACATCCCTGGGGGCTTTGGGAGGGGGCTGTCCCCGTGAGCTCCCAGGCGCGCCTGTCATTCTAAATCT
CTCTTTCAGCCTAAAGCTTTTTCCCCGTATCCCCCCAGGTGTCTGCAGGCTCAAAGAGCAGCGAGAAGCG
TTCAGAGGAAAGCGATCCCGTGCCACCTTCCCCGTGCCCGGGCTGTCCCCGCACGCTGCCGGCTCGGGGA
TGCGGGGGGAGCGCCGGACCGGAGCGGAGCCCCGGGCGGCTCGCTGCTGCCCCCTAGCGGGGGAGGGACG
TAATTACATCCCTGGGGGCTTTGGGGGGGGGCTGTCCCCGTGAGCTCAATAAAAGAGCCCACATAACTTC
GTATAATGTATGCTATACGAAGTTATAACGCCATATATGGAGTTCCGCGTTACATAACTTACGGTAAATG
GCCCGCCTGGCTGACCGCCCAACGACCCCCGCCCATTGACGTCAATAATGACGTATGTTCCCATAGTAAC
GCCAATAGGGACTTTCCATTGACGTCAATGGGTGGAGTATTTACGGTAAACTGCCCACTTGGCAGTACAT
CAAGTGTATCATATGCCAAGTACGCCCCCTATTGACGTCAATGACGGTAAATGGCCCGCCTGGCATTATG
CCCAGTACATGACCTTATGGGACTTTCCTACTTGGCAGTACATCTACGTATTAGTCATCGCTATTACCAT
GGTCGAGGTGAGCCCCACGTTCTGCTTCACTCTCCCCATCTCCCCCCCCTCCCCACCCCCAATTTTGTAT
TTATTTATTTTTTAATTATTTTGTGCAGCGATGGGGGCGGGGGGGGGGGGGGCGCGCGCCAGGCGGGGCG
GGGCGGGGCGAGGGGCGGGGCGGGGCGAGGCGGAGAGGTGCGGCGGCAGCCAATCAGAGCGGCGCGCTCC
GAAAGTTTCCTTTTATGGCGAGGCGGCGGCGGCGGCGGCCCTATAAAAAGCGAAGCGCGCGGCGGGCGGG
AGTCGCTGCGTTGCCTTCGCCCCGTGCCCCGCTCCGCGCCGCCTCGCGCCGCCCGCCCCGGCTCTGACTG
ACCGCGTTACTCCCACAGGTGAGCGGGCGGGACGGCCCTTCTCCTCCGGGCTGTAATTAGCGCTTGGTTT
AATGACGGCTCGTTTCTTTTCTGTGGCTGCGTGAAAGCCTTAAAGGGCTCCGGGAGGGCCCTTTGTGCGG
GGGGGAGCGGCTCGGGGGGTGCGTGCGTGTGTGTGTGCGTGGGGAGCGCCGCGTGCGGCCCGCGCTGCCC
GGCGGCTGTGAGCGCTGCGGGCGCGGCGCGGGGCTTTGTGCGCTCCGCGTGTGCGCGAGGGGAGCGCGGC
CGGGGGCGGTGCCCCGCGGTGCGGGGGGGCTGCGAGGGGAACAAAGGCTGCGTGCGGGGTGTGTGCGTGG
GGGGGTGAGCAGGGGGTGTGGGCGCGGCGGTCGGGCTGTAACCCCCCCCTGCACCCCCCTCCCCGAGTTG
CTGAGCACGGCCCGGCTTCGGGTGCGGGGCTCCGTACGGGGCGTGGCGCGGGGCTCGCCGTGCCGGGCGG
GGGGTGGCGGCAGGTGGGGGTGCCGGGCGGGGCGGGGCCGCCTCGGGCCGGGGAGGGCTCGGGGGAGGGG
CGCGGCGGCCCCCGGAGTGCCGGCGGCTGTCGAGGCGCGGCGAGCCGCAGCCATTGCCTTTTATGGTAAT
CGTGCGAGAGGGCGCAGGGACTTCCTTTGTCCCAAATCTGTGCGGAGCCGAAATCTGGGAGGCGCCGCCG
CACCCCCTCTAGCGGGCGCGGGGCGAAGCGGTGCGGCGCCGGCAGGAAGGAAATGGGCGGGGAGGGCCTT
CGTGCGTCGCCGCGCCGCCGTCCCCTTCTCCCTCTCCAGCCTCGGGGCTGTCCGCGGGGGGACGGCTGCC
TTCGGGGGGGACGGGGCAGGGCGGGGTTCGGCTTCTGGCGTGTGACCGGCGGCTCTAGAGCCTCTGCTAA
CCATGTTCATGCCTTCTTCTTTTTCCTACAGCTCCTGGGCAACGTGCTGGTTATTGTGCTGTCTCATCAT
TTTGGCAAAGAATTCGCCACTATGGCCCCAACTGGGGTAACCTTTGAGTTCTCTCAGTTGGGGGGTTCTG
GTAAAAAGCCTGAACTCACCGCGACGTCTGTCGAGAAGTTTCTGATCGAAAAGTTCGACAGCGTGTCCGA
CCTGATGCAGCTCTCGGAGGGCGAAGAATCTCGTGCTTTCAGCTTCGATGTAGGAGGGCGTGGATATGTC
CTGCGGGTAAATAGCTGCGCCGATGGTTTCTACAAAGATCGTTATGTTTATCGGCACTTTGCATCGGCCG
CGCTCCCGATTCCGGAAGTGCTTGACATTGGGGAATTTAGCGAGAGCCTGACCTATTGCATCTCCCGCCG
TGCACAGGGTGTCACGTTGCAAGACCTGCCTGAAACCGAACTGCCCGCTGTTCTGCAACCGGTCGCGGAG
GCCATGGATGCGATCGCTGCGGCCGATCTTAGCCAGACGAGCGGGTTCGGCCCATTCGGACCGCAAGGAA
TCGGTCAATACACTACATGGCGTGATTTCATATGCGCGATTGCTGATCCCCATGTGTATCACTGGCAAAC
TGTGATGGACGACACCGTCAGTGCGTCCGTCGCGCAGGCTCTCGATGAGCTGATGCTTTGGGCCGAGGAC
TGCCCCGAAGTCCGGCACCTCGTGCACGCGGATTTCGGCTCCAACAATGTCCTGACGGACAATGGCCGCA
TAACAGCGGTCATTGACTGGAGCGAGGCGATGTTCGGGGATTCCCAATACGAGGTCGCCAACATCTTCTT
CTGGAGGCCGTGGTTGGCTTGTATGGAGCAGCAGACGCGCTACTTCGAGCGGAGGCATCCGGAGCTTGCA
GGATCGCCGCGGCTCCGGGCGTATATGCTCCGCATTGGTCTTGACCAACTCTATCAGAGCTTGGTTGACG
GCAATTTCGATGATGCAGCTTGGGCGCAGGGTCGATGCGACGCAATCGTCCGATCCGGAGCCGGGACTGT
CGGGCGTACACAAATCGCCCGCAGAAGCGCGGCCGTCTGGACCGATGGCTGTGTAGAAGTACTCGCCGAT
AGTGGAAACCGACGCCCCAGCACTCGTCCGAGGGCAAAGGAAGGATCCGGAAGCGGAGAGGGCAGAGGAA
GTCTGCTAACATGCGGTGACGTCGAGGAGAATCCTGGACCTGGATCCCCCAAGAAGAAGAGGAAGGTGGA
GGACGCCGGATCCGTGTCCAAAGGAGAGGAGTTAATCAAGGAAAACATGAGAATGAAAGTTGTCATGGAG
GGCTCCGTTAATGGTCACCAATTCAAGTGTACAGGGGAAGGTGAAGGTAATCCTTACATGGGTACACAAA
CTATGAGAATTAAAGTAATTGAAGGCGGACCACTACCATTTGCATTTGACATTCTGGCAACGTCATTCAT
GTACGGATCACGAACTTTCATCAAGTACCCTAAAGGTATACCAGACTTTTTCAAGCAATCTTTTCCAGAG
GGTTTTACATGGGAAAGGGTTACAAGATACGAAGATGGGGGTGTCGTCACAGTTATGCAAGATACTTCAT
TAGAAGATGGCTGCCTTGTCTATCATGTGCAAGTAAGAGGGGTGAATTTTCCTTCTAACGGACCTGTGAT
GCAGAAAAAGACCAAAGGTTGGGAACCAAATACTGAAATGATGTACCCAGCTGATGGAGGTTTGAGAGGC
TACACACACATGGCGCTTAAAGTTGATGGTGGAGGTCATTTGTCTTGTAGTTTTGTTACCACTTATCGTT
CTAAAAAGACTGTTGGCAATATCAAAATGCCAGGAATACATGCTGTAGACCACAGACTAGAAAGACTCGA
AGAGAGCGATAACGAAATGTTCGTTGTACAGAGAGAGCATGCCGTAGCCAAATTTGCTGGCTTAGGCGGT
GGTATGGATGAATTGTATAAGGGATCCCATGGCTTCCCGCCGGAGGTGGAGGAGCAGGATGATGGCGCGC
TGCCCATGTCTTGTGCCCAGGAGAGCGGGATGGACCGTCACCCTGCAGCCTGTGCTTCTGCTAGGATCAA
TGTGTAACTCGAGTGGCGATCCAGACATGATAAGATACATTGATGAGTTTGGACAAACCACAACTAGAAT
GCAGTGAAAAAAATGCTTTATTTGTGAAATTTGTGATGCTATTGCTTTATTTGTAACCATTATAAGCTGC
AATAAACGCTGAGCATGAGACGGAAATCTGCTCGTCAGTGGTGCTCACACTGACGAATCATGTACAGATC
ATACCGATGACTGCCTGGCGACTCACAACTAAGCAAGACAGCCGGAACCAGCGCCGGCGAACACCACTGC
ATATATGGCATATCACAACAGTCCAACTAGTGCACTGCAGTACA
