>Addgene plasmid #123969 | MTK0_030 | addgene partial sequence | sequence record 272158 | Addgene Partial NGS Result
GCGGCCGCGATTATCAAAAAGGATCTTCACCTAGATCCTTTTAAATTAAAAATGAAGTTTTAAATCAATC
TAAAGTATATATGAGTAAACTTGGTCTGACAGTTACCAATGCTTAATCAGTGAGGCACCTATCTCAGCGA
TCTGTCTATTTCGTTCATCCATAGTTGCCTGACTCCCCGTCGTGTAGATAACTACGATACGGGAGGGCTT
ACCATCTGGCCCCAGTGCTGCAATGATACCGCGGGACCCACGCTCACCGGCTCCAGATTTATCAGCAATA
AACCAGCCAGCCGGAAGGGCCGAGCGCAGAAGTGGTCCTGCAACTTTATCCGCCTCCATCCAGTCTATTA
ATTGTTGCCGGGAAGCTAGAGTAAGTAGTTCGCCAGTTAATAGTTTGCGCAACGTTGTTGCCATTGCTAC
AGGCATCGTGGTGTCACGCTCGTCGTTTGGTATGGCTTCATTCAGCTCCGGTTCCCAACGATCAAGGCGA
GTTACATGATCCCCCATGTTGTGCAAAAAAGCGGTTAGCTCCTTCGGTCCTCCGATCGTTGTCAGAAGTA
AGTTGGCCGCAGTGTTATCACTCATGGTTATGGCAGCACTGCATAATTCTCTTACTGTCATGCCATCCGT
AAGATGCTTTTCTGTGACTGGTGAGTACTCAACCAAGTCATTCTGAGAATAGTGTATGCGGCGACCGAGT
TGCTCTTGCCCGGCGTCAATACGGGATAATACCGCGCCACATAGCAGAACTTTAAAAGTGCTCATCATTG
GAAAACGTTCTTCGGGGCGAAAACTCTCAAGGATCTTACCGCTGTTGAGATCCAGTTCGATGTAACCCAC
TCGTGCACCCAACTGATCTTCAGCATCTTTTACTTTCACCAGCGTTTCTGGGTGAGCAAAAACAGGAAGG
CAAAATGCCGCAAAAAAGGGAATAAGGGCGACACGGAAATGTTGAATACTCATACTCTTCCTTTTTCAAT
ATTATTGAAGCATTTATCAGGGTTATTGTCTCATGAGCGGATACATATTTGAATGTATTTAGAAAAATAA
ACAAATAGGGGTTCCGCGCACATTTCCCCGAAAAGTGCCACCTGTCATGACCAAAATCCCTTAACGTGAG
TTTTCGTTCCACTGAGCGTCAGACCCCGTAGAAAAGATCAAAGGATCTTCTTGAGATCCTTTTTTTCTGC
GCGTAATCTGCTGCTTGCAAACAAAAAAACCACCGCTACCAGCGGTGGTTTGTTTGCCGGATCAAGAGCT
ACCAACTCTTTTTCCGAAGGTAACTGGCTTCAGCAGAGCGCAGATACCAAATACTGTTCTTCTAGTGTAG
CCGTAGTTAGGCCACCACTTCAAGAACTCTGTAGCACCGCCTACATACCTCGCTCTGCTAATCCTGTTAC
CAGTGGCTGCTGCCAGTGGCGATAAGTCGTGTCTTACCGGGTTGGACTCAAGACGATAGTTACCGGATAA
GGCGCAGCGGTCGGGCTGAACGGGGGGTTCGTGCACACAGCCCAGCTTGGAGCGAACGACCTACACCGAA
CTGAGATACCTACAGCGTGAGCTATGAGAAAGCGCCACGCTTCCCGAAGGGAGAAAGGCGGACAGGTATC
CGGTAAGCGGCAGGGTCGGAACAGGAGAGCGCACGAGGGAGCTTCCAGGGGGAAACGCCTGGTATCTTTA
TAGTCCTGTCGGGTTTCGCCACCTCTGACTTGAGCGTCGATTTTTGTGATGCTCGTCAGGGGGGCGGAGC
CTATGGAAAAACGCCAGCAACGCGGCCTTTTTACGGTTCCTGGCCTTTTGCTGGCCTTTTGCTCACATGT
TCTTTCCTGCGTTATCCCCTGATTCTGTGGATAACCGTGCGGCCGCCCCTGAATTCGCATCTAGATGGTA
GAGCCACAAACAGCCGGTACAAGCAACGATCTCCAGGACCATCTGAATCATGCGCGGATGACACGAACTC
ACGACGGCGATCACAGACATTAACCCACAGTACAGACACTGCGACAACGTGGCAATTCGTCGCAATACCG
TCTCACTGAACTGGCCGATAATTGCAGACGATCGAATTCGAGTTGGCGCGCCTGTCATTCTAAATCTCTC
TTTCAGCCTAAAGCTTTTTCCCCGTATCCCCCCAGGTGTCTGCAGGCTCAAAGAGCAGCGAGAAGCGTTC
AGAGGAAAGCGATCCCGTGCCACCTTCCCCGTGCCCGGGCTGTCCCCGCACGCTGCCGGCTCGGGGATGC
GGGGGGAGCGCCGGACCGGAGCGGAGCCCCGGGCGGCTCGCTGCTGCCCCCTAGCGGGGGAGGGACGTAA
TTACATCCCTGGGGGCTTTGGGAGGGGGCTGTCCCCGTGAGCTCCCAGGCGCGCCTGTCATTCTAAATCT
CTCTTTCAGCCTAAAGCTTTTTCCCCGTATCCCCCCAGGTGTCTGCAGGCTCAAAGAGCAGCGAGAAGCG
TTCAGAGGAAAGCGATCCCGTGCCACCTTCCCCGTGCCCGGGCTGTCCCCGCACGCTGCCGGCTCGGGGA
TGCGGGGGGAGCGCCGGACCGGAGCGGAGCCCCGGGCGGCTCGCTGCTGCCCCCTAGCGGGGGAGGGACG
TAATTACATCCCTGGGGGCTTTGGGGGGGGGCTGTCCCCGTGAGCTCAATAAAAGAGCCCACATAACTTC
GTATAATGTATGCTATACGAAGTTATAACGCCATATATGGAGTTCCGCGTTACATAACTTACGGTAAATG
GCCCGCCTGGCTGACCGCCCAACGACCCCCGCCCATTGACGTCAATAATGACGTATGTTCCCATAGTAAC
GCCAATAGGGACTTTCCATTGACGTCAATGGGTGGAGTATTTACGGTAAACTGCCCACTTGGCAGTACAT
CAAGTGTATCATATGCCAAGTACGCCCCCTATTGACGTCAATGACGGTAAATGGCCCGCCTGGCATTATG
CCCAGTACATGACCTTATGGGACTTTCCTACTTGGCAGTACATCTACGTATTAGTCATCGCTATTACCAT
GGTCGAGGTGAGCCCCACGTTCTGCTTCACTCTCCCCATCTCCCCCCCCTCCCCACCCCCAATTTTGTAT
TTATTTATTTTTTAATTATTTTGTGCAGCGATGGGGGCGGGGGGGGGGGGGGGGCGCGGCGGCCCCCGGA
GTGCCGGCGGCTGTCGAGGCGCGGCGAGCCGCAGCCATTGCCTTTTATGGTAATCGTGCGAGAGGGCGCA
GGGACTTCCTTTGTCCCAAATCTGTGCGGAGCCGAAATCTGGGAGGCGCCGCCGCACCCCCTCTAGCGGG
CGCGGGGCGAAGCGGTGCGGCGCCGGCAGGAAGGAAATGGGCGGGGAGGGCCTTCGTGCGTCGCCGCGCC
GCCGTCCCCTTCTCCCTCTCCAGCCTCGGGGCTGTCCGCGGGGGGACGGCTGCCTTCGGGGGGGACGGGG
CAGGGCGGGGTTCGGCTTCTGGCGTGTGACCGGCGGCTCTAGAGCCTCTGCTAACCATGTTCATGCCTTC
TTCTTTTTCCTACAGCTCCTGGGCAACGTGCTGGTTATTGTGCTGTCTCATCATTTTGGCAAAGAATTCG
CCACTATGGCCCCAACTGGGGTAACCTTTGAGTTCTCTCAGTTGGGGGGTTCTGGTAAAAAGCCTGAACT
CACCGCGACGTCTGTCGAGAAGTTTCTGATCGAAAAGTTCGACAGCGTGTCCGACCTGATGCAGCTCTCG
GAGGGCGAAGAATCTCGTGCTTTCAGCTTCGATGTAGGAGGGCGTGGATATGTCCTGCGGGTAAATAGCT
GCGCCGATGGTTTCTACAAAGATCGTTATGTTTATCGGCACTTTGCATCGGCCGCGCTCCCGATTCCGGA
AGTGCTTGACATTGGGGAATTTAGCGAGAGCCTGACCTATTGCATCTCCCGCCGTGCACAGGGTGTCACG
TTGCAAGACCTGCCTGAAACCGAACTGCCCGCTGTTCTGCAACCGGTCGCGGAGGCCATGGATGCGATCG
CTGCGGCCGATCTTAGCCAGACGAGCGGGTTCGGCCCATTCGGACCGCAAGGAATCGGTCAATACACTAC
ATGGCGTGATTTCATATGCGCGATTGCTGATCCCCATGTGTATCACTGGCAAACTGTGATGGACGACACC
GTCAGTGCGTCCGTCGCGCAGGCTCTCGATGAGCTGATGCTTTGGGCCGAGGACTGCCCCGAAGTCCGGC
ACCTCGTGCACGCGGATTTCGGCTCCAACAATGTCCTGACGGACAATGGCCGCATAACAGCGGTCATTGA
CTGGAGCGAGGCGATGTTCGGGGATTCCCAATACGAGGTCGCCAACATCTTCTTCTGGAGGCCGTGGTTG
GCTTGTATGGAGCAGCAGACGCGCTACTTCGAGCGGAGGCATCCGGAGCTTGCAGGATCGCCGCGGCTCC
GGGCGTATATGCTCCGCATTGGTCTTGACCAACTCTATCAGAGCTTGGTTGACGGCAATTTCGATGATGC
AGCTTGGGCGCAGGGTCGATGCGACGCAATCGTCCGATCCGGAGCCGGGACTGTCGGGCGTACACAAATC
GCCCGCAGAAGCGCGGCCGTCTGGACCGATGGCTGTGTAGAAGTACTCGCCGATAGTGGAAACCGACGCC
CCAGCACTCGTCCGAGGGCAAAGGAAGGATCCGGAAGCGGAGAGGGCAGAGGAAGTCTGCTAACATGCGG
TGACGTCGAGGAGAATCCTGGACCTGGATCCCCCAAGAAGAAGAGGAAGGTGGAGGACGCCGGATCCGTG
TCCAAAGGAGAGGAGTTAATCAAGGAAAACATGAGAATGAAAGTTGTCATGGAGGGCTCCGTTAATGGTC
ACCAATTCAAGTGTACAGGGGAAGGTGAAGGTAATCCTTACATGGGTACACAAACTATGAGAATTAAAGT
AATTGAAGGCGGACCACTACCATTTGCATTTGACATTCTGGCAACGTCATTCATGTACGGATCACGAACT
TTCATCAAGTACCCTAAAGGTATACCAGACTTTTTCAAGCAATCTTTTCCAGAGGGTTTTACATGGGAAA
GGGTTACAAGATACGAAGATGGGGGTGTCGTCACAGTTATGCAAGATACTTCATTAGAAGATGGCTGCCT
TGTCTATCATGTGCAAGTAAGAGGGGTGAATTTTCCTTCTAACGGACCTGTGATGCAGAAAAAGACCAAA
GGTTGGGAACCAAATACTGAAATGATGTACCCAGCTGATGGAGGTTTGAGAGGCTACACACACATGGCGC
TTAAAGTTGATGGTGGAGGTCATTTGTCTTGTAGTTTTGTTACCACTTATCGTTCTAAAAAGACTGTTGG
CAATATCAAAATGCCAGGAATACATGCTGTAGACCACAGACTAGAAAGACTCGAAGAGAGCGATAACGAA
ATGTTCGTTGTACAGAGAGAGCATGCCGTAGCCAAATTTGCTGGCTTAGGCGGTGGTATGGATGAATTGT
ATAAGGGATCCCATGGCTTCCCGCCGGAGGTGGAGGAGCAGGATGATGGCGCGCTGCCCATGTCTTGTGC
CCAGGAGAGCGGGATGGACCGTCACCCTGCAGCCTGTGCTTCTGCTAGGATCAATGTGTAACTCGAGTGG
CGATCCAGACATGATAAGATACATTGATGAGTTTGGACAAACCACAACTAGAATGCAGTGAAAAAAATGC
TTTATTTGTGAAATTTGTGATGCTATTGCTTTATTTGTAACCATTATAAGCTGCAATAAACGCTGAGCAT
GAGACGGAAATCTGCTCGTCAGTGGTGCTCACACTGACGAATCATGTACAGATCATACCGATGACTGCCT
GGCGACTCACAACTAAGCAAGACAGCCGGAACCAGCGCCGGCGAACACCACTGCATATATGGCATATCAC
AACAGTCCAACTAGTGCACTGCAGTACA
